Addgene plasmid #131249: pcDNA3.1-N-Myc_884-1102 USP7
Purpose: Mammalian expression of the USP7 UBL4-5 domains with an N-terminal Myc tag
Depositing lab: Roger Woodgate. Depositing organization: National Institute of Child Health and Human Development (NICHD). Publication: DNA Polymerase iota Interacts with Both the TRAF-like and UBL1-2 Domains of USP7. Ashton NW, Valles GJ, Jaiswal N, Bezsonova I, Woodgate R. J Mol Biol. 2021 Jan 22;433(2):166733. doi: 10.1016/j.jmb.2020.166733. Epub 2020 Dec 3. PubMed 33279577.
Backbone
  Vector backbone: pcDNA3.1+/N-Myc
  Backbone manufacturer: Genscript
  Backbone size w/o insert (bp): 5435
  Total vector size (bp): 6107
  Vector type: Mammalian Expression
  Selectable markers: Neomycin (select with G418)
Growth in bacteria
  Bacterial resistance: Ampicillin, 100 μg/mL
  Growth temperature: 37°C
  Growth strain: DH5alpha
  Copy number: High Copy
Gene/Insert
  Gene/Insert name: Ubiquitin carboxyl-terminal hydrolase 7 (alt name: Ubiquitin-specific-processing protease 7)
  Species: H. sapiens (human)
  Insert size (bp): 672
  Mutation: Encodes USP7 UBL domains 4-5 (USP7 amino acids 884-1102).
  Entrez Gene: USP7 (a.k.a. C16DELp13.2, DEL16P13.2, HAFOUS, HAUSP, TEF1)
  Tag / fusion protein: Myc (N terminal on backbone)
Terms and licenses: Academic/Nonprofit Terms; Industry Terms: Not Available to Industry
How to cite: pcDNA3.1-N-Myc_884-1102 USP7 was a gift from Roger Woodgate (Addgene plasmid # 131249 ; http://n2t.net/addgene:131249 ; RRID:Addgene_131249)
