[The description below was written by a language model from this plasmid's Addgene catalogue record and pLannotate feature annotations shown in this document.]
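Description:
pcDNA3.1-N-Myc_884-1102 USP7 is a 6.1 kb mammalian expression plasmid built on the pcDNA3.1+/N-Myc backbone. It is maintained in E. coli at high copy through a ColE1/pUC-type origin with ampicillin selection provided by β-lactamase under its own promoter. An f1 origin is also present, which in principle permits single-stranded DNA rescue. For mammalian cells, a neomycin phosphotransferase gene driven by the SV40 enhancer/early promoter and terminated by the SV40 polyadenylation signal allows G418 selection of stable transfectants. Short annotated fragments such as the bom, lacI, ble and truncated HIV-1 LTR hits appear to be backbone remnants or partial sequence matches rather than functional elements.

The payload is a 672 bp fragment of human USP7 (also called HAUSP), the ubiquitin carboxyl-terminal hydrolase 7. It encodes amino acids 884–1102, which correspond to ubiquitin-like domains 4 and 5 at the C-terminus of the protein. Expression is driven by the human cytomegalovirus immediate early enhancer and promoter and terminated by the bovine growth hormone polyadenylation signal. A T7 promoter lies between the CMV promoter and the coding region and could serve for in vitro transcription. According to the record, a Myc epitope supplied by the backbone is fused to the N-terminus of the fragment, although the automated feature table does not annotate the tag separately.

The construct is intended for expressing the isolated, catalytically inactive UBL4-5 region in mammalian cells with detection or immunoprecipitation through the Myc tag. The associated study mapped which USP7 domains bind DNA polymerase iota, so this is presumably one of a set of domain-truncation constructs for such interaction mapping.
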