Features (pLannotate 1.2.2; 20 found; start..end, strand, type, name):
     28..80      -  misc_feature   bom (fragment): basis of mobility region from pBR322
    235..614     +  enhancer       CMV enhancer: human cytomegalovirus immediate early enhancer
    615..818     +  promoter       CMV promoter: human cytomegalovirus (CMV) immediate early promoter
    814..847     +  LTR            5' LTR (truncated) (fragment): truncated 5' long terminal repeat (LTR) from HIV-1
    863..881     +  promoter       T7 promoter: promoter for bacteriophage T7 RNA polymerase
    947..1618    +  CDS            USP7 (fragment): UBP7_HUMAN - Also known as HAUSP. Experimental evidence at protein level: Swiss-Prot protein existence level 1. (Microbial infection) Contributes to the overall stabilization and trans-activation capability of the herpesvirus 1 trans-acting transcriptional protein ICP0/VMW110 during HSV-1 infection. From Homo sapiens (Human).
   1704..1928    +  polyA_signal   bGH poly(A) signal: bovine growth hormone polyadenylation signal
   1932..1953    +  promoter       SV40 promoter (fragment): SV40 enhancer and early promoter
   1974..2402    +  rep_origin     f1 ori (sequence partly withheld): f1 bacteriophage origin of replication; arrow indicates direction of (+) strand synthesis
   2416..2745    +  promoter       SV40 promoter: SV40 enhancer and early promoter
   2812..3603    +  CDS            neo: KKA2_KLEPN - Also known as kan, nptII. Experimental evidence at protein level: Swiss-Prot protein existence level 1. Resistance to kanamycin, neomycin, paromomycin, ribostamycin, butirosin and gentamicin B. From Klebsiella pneumoniae.
   3627..3785    +  CDS            ble (fragment): BLE_KLEPN - Experimental evidence at protein level: Swiss-Prot protein existence level 1. Binding protein with a strong affinity to the bleomycin family of antibiotics. Binds to CL990; an antimitotic-antibiotic compound. From Klebsiella pneumoniae.
   3780..3901    +  polyA_signal   SV40 poly(A) signal: SV40 polyadenylation signal
   3974..3990    -  protein_bind   lac operator: The lac repressor binds to the lac operator to inhibit transcription in E. coli. This inhibition can be relieved by adding lactose or isopropyl-β-D-thiogalactopyranoside (IPTG). lac repressor encoded by lacI
   3998..4028    -  promoter       lac promoter: promoter for the E. coli lac operon
   4043..4064    -  protein_bind   CAP binding site: CAP binding activates transcription in the presence of cAMP. E. coli catabolite activator protein
   4077..4169    -  CDS            lacI (fragment): lac repressor; lacI; The lac repressor binds to the lac operator to inhibit transcription in E. coli. This inhibition can be relieved by adding lactose or isopropyl-β-D-thiogalactopyranoside (IPTG).
   4352..4940    -  rep_origin     ori: high-copy-number ColE1/pMB1/pBR322/pUC origin of replication
   5111..5971    -  CDS            AmpR: β-lactamase; bla; confers resistance to ampicillin, carbenicillin, and related antibiotics
   5972..6076    -  promoter       AmpR promoter: bla
>Addgene plasmid #131249 | pcDNA3.1-N-Myc_884-1102 USP7 | addgene full sequence | sequence record 267665 | Addgene NGS Result
GACGGATCGGGAGATCTCCCGATCCCCTATGGTGCACTCTCAGTACAATCTGCTCTGATGCCGCATAGTT
AAGCCAGTATCTGCTCCCTGCTTGTGTGTTGGAGGTCGCTGAGTAGTGCGCGAGCAAAATTTAAGCTACA
ACAAGGCAAGGCTTGACCGACAATTGCATGAAGAATCTGCTTAGGGTTAGGCGTTTTGCGCTGCTTCGCG
ATGTACGGGCCAGATATACGCGTTGACATTGATTATTGACTAGTTATTAATAGTAATCAATTACGGGGTC
ATTAGTTCATAGCCCATATATGGAGTTCCGCGTTACATAACTTACGGTAAATGGCCCGCCTGGCTGACCG
CCCAACGACCCCCGCCCATTGACGTCAATAATGACGTATGTTCCCATAGTAACGCCAATAGGGACTTTCC
ATTGACGTCAATGGGTGGAGTATTTACGGTAAACTGCCCACTTGGCAGTACATCAAGTGTATCATATGCC
AAGTACGCCCCCTATTGACGTCAATGACGGTAAATGGCCCGCCTGGCATTATGCCCAGTACATGACCTTA
TGGGACTTTCCTACTTGGCAGTACATCTACGTATTAGTCATCGCTATTACCATGGTGATGCGGTTTTGGC
AGTACATCAATGGGCGTGGATAGCGGTTTGACTCACGGGGATTTCCAAGTCTCCACCCCATTGACGTCAA
TGGGAGTTTGTTTTGGCACCAAAATCAACGGGACTTTCCAAAATGTCGTAACAACTCCGCCCCATTGACG
CAAATGGGCGGTAGGCGTGTACGGTGGGAGGTCTATATAAGCAGAGCTCTCTGGCTAACTAGAGAACCCA
CTGCTTACTGGCTTATCGAAATTAATACGACTCACTATAGGGAGACCCAAGCTGGCTAGCGTTTAAACTT
AAGCTTGCCACCATGGAGCAGAAACTCATCTCTGAAGAGGATCTGGGTACCAAAATCACAGACTTTGAGA
ACAGGCGAAGTTTTAAATGTATATGGTTAAACAGCCAATTTAGGGAAGAGGAAATAACACTATATCCAGA
CAAGCATGGGTGTGTCCGGGACCTGTTAGAAGAATGTAAAAAGGCCGTGGAGCTTGGGGAGAAAGCATCA
GGGAAACTTAGGCTGCTAGAAATTGTAAGCTACAAAATCATTGGTGTTCATCAAGAAGATGAACTATTAG
AATGTTTATCTCCTGCAACGAGCCGGACGTTTCGAATAGAGGAAATCCCTTTGGACCAGGTGGACATAGA
CAAAGAGAATGAGATGCTTGTCACAGTGGCGCATTTCCACAAAGAGGTCTTCGGAACGTTCGGAATCCCG
TTTTTGCTGAGGATACACCAGGGCGAGCATTTTCGAGAAGTGATGAAGCGAATCCAGAGCCTGCTGGACA
TCCAGGAGAAGGAGTTTGAGAAGTTTAAATTTGCAATTGTAATGATGGGCCGACACCAGTACATAAATGA
AGACGAGTATGAAGTAAATTTGAAAGACTTTGAGCCACAGCCCGGTAATATGTCTCATCCTCGGCCTTGG
CTAGGGCTCGACCACTTCAACAAAGCCCCAAAGAGGAGTCGCTACACTTACCTTGAAAAGGCCATTAAAA
TCCATAACTGAGGATCCGAATTCTGCAGATATCCAGCACAGTGGCGGCCGCTCGAGTCTAGAGGGCCCGT
TTAAACCCGCTGATCAGCCTCGACTGTGCCTTCTAGTTGCCAGCCATCTGTTGTTTGCCCCTCCCCCGTG
CCTTCCTTGACCCTGGAAGGTGCCACTCCCACTGTCCTTTCCTAATAAAATGAGGAAATTGCATCGCATT
GTCTGAGTAGGTGTCATTCTATTCTGGGGGGTGGGGTGGGGCAGGACAGCAAGGGGGAGGATTGGGAAGA
CAATAGCAGGCATGCTGGGGATGCGGTGGGCTCTATGGCTTCTGAGGCGGAAAGAACCAGCTGGGGCTCT
AGGGGGTATCCCC
[124 nt withheld, positions 1974-2097]
C
[91 nt withheld, positions 2099-2189]
A
[49 nt withheld, positions 2191-2239]
CCTTTGACGTTGGAGTCCACGTTCTTT
[37 nt withheld, positions 2267-2303]
ACCCTATCTCGGTCTATTCTTTTGATTTATAAGGGATTTTGCCGATTTCGGCCTATTGGTTAAAAAATGA
GCTGATTTAACAAAAATTTAACGCGAATTAATTCTGTGGAATGTGTGTCAGTTAGGGTGTGGAAAGTCCC
CAGGCTCCCCAGCAGGCAGAAGTATGCAAAGCATGCATCTCAATTAGTCAGCAACCAGGTGTGGAAAGTC
CCCAGGCTCCCCAGCAGGCAGAAGTATGCAAAGCATGCATCTCAATTAGTCAGCAACCATAGTCCCGCCC
CTAACTCCGCCCATCCCGCCCCTAACTCCGCCCAGTTCCGCCCATTCTCCGCCCCATGGCTGACTAATTT
TTTTTATTTATGCAGAGGCCGAGGCCGCCTCTGCCTCTGAGCTATTCCAGAAGTAGTGAGGAGGCTTTTT
TGGAGGCCTAGGCTTTTGCAAAAAGCTCCCGGGAGCTTGTATATCCATTTTCGGATCTGATCAAGAGACA
GGATGAGGATCGTTTCGCATGATTGAACAAGATGGATTGCACGCAGGTTCTCCGGCCGCTTGGGTGGAGA
GGCTATTCGGCTATGACTGGGCACAACAGACAATCGGCTGCTCTGATGCCGCCGTGTTCCGGCTGTCAGC
GCAGGGGCGCCCGGTTCTTTTTGTCAAGACCGACCTGTCCGGTGCCCTGAATGAACTGCAGGACGAGGCA
GCGCGGCTATCGTGGCTGGCCACGACGGGCGTTCCTTGCGCAGCTGTGCTCGACGTTGTCACTGAAGCGG
GAAGGGACTGGCTGCTATTGGGCGAAGTGCCGGGGCAGGATCTCCTGTCATCTCACCTTGCTCCTGCCGA
GAAAGTATCCATCATGGCTGATGCAATGCGGCGGCTGCATACGCTTGATCCGGCTACCTGCCCATTCGAC
CACCAAGCGAAACATCGCATCGAGCGAGCACGTACTCGGATGGAAGCCGGTCTTGTCGATCAGGATGATC
TGGACGAAGAGCATCAGGGGCTCGCGCCAGCCGAACTGTTCGCCAGGCTCAAGGCGCGCATGCCCGACGG
CGAGGATCTCGTCGTGACCCATGGCGATGCCTGCTTGCCGAATATCATGGTGGAAAATGGCCGCTTTTCT
GGATTCATCGACTGTGGCCGGCTGGGTGTGGCGGACCGCTATCAGGACATAGCGTTGGCTACCCGTGATA
TTGCTGAAGAGCTTGGCGGCGAATGGGCTGACCGCTTCCTCGTGCTTTACGGTATCGCCGCTCCCGATTC
GCAGCGCATCGCCTTCTATCGCCTTCTTGACGAGTTCTTCTGAGCGGGACTCTGGGGTTCGAAATGACCG
ACCAAGCGACGCCCAACCTGCCATCACGAGATTTCGATTCCACCGCCGCCTTCTATGAAAGGTTGGGCTT
CGGAATCGTTTTCCGGGACGCCGGCTGGATGATCCTCCAGCGCGGGGATCTCATGCTGGAGTTCTTCGCC
CACCCCAACTTGTTTATTGCAGCTTATAATGGTTACAAATAAAGCAATAGCATCACAAATTTCACAAATA
AAGCATTTTTTTCACTGCATTCTAGTTGTGGTTTGTCCAAACTCATCAATGTATCTTATCATGTCTGTAT
ACCGTCGACCTCTAGCTAGAGCTTGGCGTAATCATGGTCATAGCTGTTTCCTGTGTGAAATTGTTATCCG
CTCACAATTCCACACAACATACGAGCCGGAAGCATAAAGTGTAAAGCCTGGGGTGCCTAATGAGTGAGCT
AACTCACATTAATTGCGTTGCGCTCACTGCCCGCTTTCCAGTCGGGAAACCTGTCGTGCCAGCTGCATTA
ATGAATCGGCCAACGCGCGGGGAGAGGCGGTTTGCGTATTGGGCGCTCTTCCGCTTCCTCGCTCACTGAC
TCGCTGCGCTCGGTCGTTCGGCTGCGGCGAGCGGTATCAGCTCACTCAAAGGCGGTAATACGGTTATCCA
CAGAATCAGGGGATAACGCAGGAAAGAACATGTGAGCAAAAGGCCAGCAAAAGGCCAGGAACCGTAAAAA
GGCCGCGTTGCTGGCGTTTTTCCATAGGCTCCGCCCCCCTGACGAGCATCACAAAAATCGACGCTCAAGT
CAGAGGTGGCGAAACCCGACAGGACTATAAAGATACCAGGCGTTTCCCCCTGGAAGCTCCCTCGTGCGCT
CTCCTGTTCCGACCCTGCCGCTTACCGGATACCTGTCCGCCTTTCTCCCTTCGGGAAGCGTGGCGCTTTC
TCATAGCTCACGCTGTAGGTATCTCAGTTCGGTGTAGGTCGTTCGCTCCAAGCTGGGCTGTGTGCACGAA
CCCCCCGTTCAGCCCGACCGCTGCGCCTTATCCGGTAACTATCGTCTTGAGTCCAACCCGGTAAGACACG
ACTTATCGCCACTGGCAGCAGCCACTGGTAACAGGATTAGCAGAGCGAGGTATGTAGGCGGTGCTACAGA
GTTCTTGAAGTGGTGGCCTAACTACGGCTACACTAGAAGAACAGTATTTGGTATCTGCGCTCTGCTGAAG
CCAGTTACCTTCGGAAAAAGAGTTGGTAGCTCTTGATCCGGCAAACAAACCACCGCTGGTAGCGGTGGTT
TTTTTGTTTGCAAGCAGCAGATTACGCGCAGAAAAAAAGGATCTCAAGAAGATCCTTTGATCTTTTCTAC
GGGGTCTGACGCTCAGTGGAACGAAAACTCACGTTAAGGGATTTTGGTCATGAGATTATCAAAAAGGATC
TTCACCTAGATCCTTTTAAATTAAAAATGAAGTTTTAAATCAATCTAAAGTATATATGAGTAAACTTGGT
CTGACAGTTACCAATGCTTAATCAGTGAGGCACCTATCTCAGCGATCTGTCTATTTCGTTCATCCATAGT
TGCCTGACTCCCCGTCGTGTAGATAACTACGATACGGGAGGGCTTACCATCTGGCCCCAGTGCTGCAATG
ATACCGCGAGACCCACGCTCACCGGCTCCAGATTTATCAGCAATAAACCAGCCAGCCGGAAGGGCCGAGC
GCAGAAGTGGTCCTGCAACTTTATCCGCCTCCATCCAGTCTATTAATTGTTGCCGGGAAGCTAGAGTAAG
TAGTTCGCCAGTTAATAGTTTGCGCAACGTTGTTGCCATTGCTACAGGCATCGTGGTGTCACGCTCGTCG
TTTGGTATGGCTTCATTCAGCTCCGGTTCCCAACGATCAAGGCGAGTTACATGATCCCCCATGTTGTGCA
AAAAAGCGGTTAGCTCCTTCGGTCCTCCGATCGTTGTCAGAAGTAAGTTGGCCGCAGTGTTATCACTCAT
GGTTATGGCAGCACTGCATAATTCTCTTACTGTCATGCCATCCGTAAGATGCTTTTCTGTGACTGGTGAG
TACTCAACCAAGTCATTCTGAGAATAGTGTATGCGGCGACCGAGTTGCTCTTGCCCGGCGTCAATACGGG
ATAATACCGCGCCACATAGCAGAACTTTAAAAGTGCTCATCATTGGAAAACGTTCTTCGGGGCGAAAACT
CTCAAGGATCTTACCGCTGTTGAGATCCAGTTCGATGTAACCCACTCGTGCACCCAACTGATCTTCAGCA
TCTTTTACTTTCACCAGCGTTTCTGGGTGAGCAAAAACAGGAAGGCAAAATGCCGCAAAAAAGGGAATAA
GGGCGACACGGAAATGTTGAATACTCATACTCTTCCTTTTTCAATATTATTGAAGCATTTATCAGGGTTA
TTGTCTCATGAGCGGATACATATTTGAATGTATTTAGAAAAATAAACAAATAGGGGTTCCGCGCACATTT
CCCCGAAAAGTGCCACCTGACGTC
